Addgene plasmid #239682: pAAV gfaABC1D:NES-jRGECO1a
Purpose: Red calcium indicator jRGECO1a with a nuclear export signal expressed under an astrocyte-specific promoter.
Depositing lab: Marianne Fyhn. Depositing organization: University of Oslo.
Backbone
  Vector backbone: pAAV
  Vector type: Mammalian Expression, AAV
Growth in bacteria
  Bacterial resistance: Ampicillin, 100 μg/mL
  Growth temperature: 30°C
  Growth strain: NEB Stable
  Copy number: High Copy
Gene/Insert
  Gene/Insert name: jRGECO1a
  Species: Synthetic
  Promoter: gfaABC1D
  Tag / fusion protein: NES (N terminal on insert)
  Cloning method: Gibson Cloning
Terms and licenses: Academic/Nonprofit Terms; Industry Terms: Not Available to Industry
How to cite: pAAV gfaABC1D:NES-jRGECO1a was a gift from Marianne Fyhn (Addgene plasmid # 239682 ; http://n2t.net/addgene:239682 ; RRID:Addgene_239682)
