[The description below was written by a language model from this plasmid's Addgene catalogue record and pLannotate feature annotations shown in this document.]
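Description:
pAAV gfaABC1D:NES-jRGECO1a is an adeno-associated virus transfer plasmid for mammalian expression, built to deliver the red genetically encoded calcium indicator jRGECO1a to astrocytes. The expression cassette lies between two AAV2 inverted terminal repeats, which allow it to be replicated and packaged into recombinant AAV particles when rep, cap and helper functions are supplied in trans. In bacteria the roughly 6.4 kb plasmid is maintained by a high-copy ColE1/pUC-type origin and selected with ampicillin through the β-lactamase gene. The backbone also carries an f1 origin and remnants of the lac region. The record lists a recombination-deficient strain for propagation, a common choice for preserving repeat-containing ITRs.

According to the catalogue entry, transcription is driven by gfaABC1D, a compact GFAP-derived promoter that restricts expression to astrocytes. The automated annotation does not label this promoter, but an unannotated stretch between the upstream ITR and a chimeric β-globin/immunoglobulin intron is where it would be expected to sit. The open reading frame begins with leader tags (His-type, T7 gene 10 leader, Xpress) carried over from the original sensor. Next come a myosin light chain kinase calmodulin-binding peptide, a red fluorescent protein domain and calmodulin. The software labels the last two by homology as HyPerRed and a sea urchin calmodulin, but together these parts make up the jRGECO1a sensor, whose fluorescence rises on calcium binding. The N-terminal nuclear export signal, stated in the record but not annotated, keeps the indicator in the cytoplasm. A WPRE and an SV40 polyadenylation signal enhance transcript stability and processing. The construct is suited to red-channel calcium imaging in astrocytes.
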