Features (pLannotate 1.2.2; 22 found; start..end, strand, type, name):
    981..1113    +  intron         chimeric intron: chimera between introns from human β-globin and immunoglobulin heavy chain genes
   1158..1176    +  promoter       T7 promoter: promoter for bacteriophage T7 RNA polymerase
   1249..1269    +  CDS            capTEV™ (fragment): composite tag for in vivo biotinylation, TEV protease cleavage, and 6xHis tagging
   1270..1302    +  CDS            T7 tag (gene 10 leader): leader peptide from bacteriophage T7 gene 10 promotes efficient translation in E. coli
   1306..1329    +  CDS            Xpress™ tag: Xpress™ epitope tag, including an enterokinase recognition and cleavage site
   1357..1413    +  CDS            calmodulin-binding peptide: calmodulin-binding peptide from avian smooth muscle myosin light chain kinase
   1419..2145    +  CDS            HyPerRed (fragment): red fluorescent genetically encoded indicator for H2O2 ()
   2152..2502    +  CDS            CALMA_ARBPU (fragment): Experimental evidence at protein level: Swiss-Prot protein existence level 1. Calmodulin mediates the control of a large number of enzymes, ion channels and other proteins by Ca(2+). Among the enzymes to be stimulated by the calmodulin-Ca(2+) complex are a number of protein kinases and phosphatases. From Arbacia punctulata (Punctuate sea urchin).
   2602..3190    +  misc_feature   WPRE: woodchuck hepatitis virus posttranscriptional regulatory element
   3208..3329    -  polyA_signal   SV40 poly(A) signal: SV40 polyadenylation signal
   3352..3420    -  CDS            large T antigen (fragment): large T antigen from SV40 (simian virus 40)
   3491..3621    +  repeat_region  AAV2 ITR (fragment): inverted terminal repeat of adeno-associated virus serotype 2 inverted
   3635..3792    +  CDS            lacZα (fragment): LacZα fragment of β-galactosidase; lacZ fragment
   3797..4225    +  rep_origin     f1 ori (sequence partly withheld): f1 bacteriophage origin of replication; arrow indicates direction of (+) strand synthesis
   4278..4382    +  promoter       AmpR promoter: bla
   4383..5243    +  CDS            AmpR: β-lactamase; bla; confers resistance to ampicillin, carbenicillin, and related antibiotics
   5414..6002    +  rep_origin     ori: high-copy-number ColE1/pMB1/pBR322/pUC origin of replication
   6185..6277    +  CDS            lacI (fragment): lac repressor; lacI; The lac repressor binds to the lac operator to inhibit transcription in E. coli. This inhibition can be relieved by adding lactose or isopropyl-β-D-thiogalactopyranoside (IPTG).
   6290..6311    +  protein_bind   CAP binding site: CAP binding activates transcription in the presence of cAMP. E. coli catabolite activator protein
   6326..6356    +  promoter       lac promoter: promoter for the E. coli lac operon
   6364..6380    +  protein_bind   lac operator: The lac repressor binds to the lac operator to inhibit transcription in E. coli. This inhibition can be relieved by adding lactose or isopropyl-β-D-thiogalactopyranoside (IPTG). lac repressor encoded by lacI
   6441..130     -  repeat_region  AAV2 ITR (fragment) (across the origin): inverted terminal repeat of adeno-associated virus serotype 2 inverted
>Addgene plasmid #239682 | pAAV gfaABC1D:NES-jRGECO1a | addgene full sequence | sequence record 478760
CTGCGCGCTCGCTCGCTCACTGAGGCCGCCCGGGCAAAGCCCGGGCGTCGGGCGACCTTTGGTCGCCCGG
CCTCAGTGAGCGAGCGAGCGCGCAGAGAGGGAGTGGCCAACTCCATCACTAGGGGTTCCTTGTAGTTAAT
GATTAACCCGCCATGCTACTTATCTACGTAGCCATGCTCTAGGAAGATCTAACATATCCTGGTGTGGAGT
AGGGGACGCTGCTCTGACAGAGGCTCGGGGGCCTGAGCTGGCTCTGTGAGCTGGGGAGGAGGCAGACAGC
CAGGCCTTGTCTGCAAGCAGACCTGGCAGCATTGGGCTGGCCGCCCCCCAGGGCCTCCTCTTCATGCCCA
GTGAATGACTCACCTTGGCACAGACACAATGTTCGGGGTGGGCACAGTGCCTGCTTCCCGCCGCACCCCA
GCCCCCCTCAAATGCCTTCCGAGAAGCCCATTGAGCAGGGGGCTTGCATTGCACCCCAGCCTGACAGCCT
GGCATCTTGGGATAAAAGCAGCACAGCCCCCTAGGGGCTGCCCTTGCTGTGTGGCGCCACCGGCGGTGGA
GAACAAGGCTCTATTCAGCCTGTGCCCAGGAAAGGGGATCAGGGGATGCCCAGGCATGGACAGTGGGTGG
CAGGGGGGGAGAGGAGGGCTGTCTGCTTCCCAGAAGTCCAAGGACACAAATGGGTGAGGGGAGAGCTCTC
CCCATAGCTGGGCTGCGGCCCAACCCCACCCCCTCAGGCTATGCCAGGGGGTGTTGCCAGGGGCACCCGG
GCATCGCCAGTCTAGCCCACTCCTTCATAAAGCCCTCGCATCCCAGGAGCGAGCAGAGCCAGAGCAGGTT
GGAGAGGAGACGCATCACCTCCGCTGCTCGCAAGCTTTATTGCGGTAGTTTATCACAGTTAAATTGCTAA
CGCAGTCAGTGCTTCTGACACAACAGTCTCGAACTTAAGCTGCAGAAGTTGGTCGTGAGGCACTGGGCAG
GTAAGTATCAAGGTTACAAGACAGGTTTAAGGAGACCAATAGAAACTGGGCTTGTCGAGACAGAGAAGAC
TCTTGCGTTTCTGATAGGCACCTATTGGTCTTACTGACATCCACTTTGCCTTTCTCTCCACAGGTGTCCA
CTCCCAGTTCAATTACAGCTCTTAAGGCTAGAGTACTTAATACGACTCACTATAGGGCTAGCATGCTGCA
GAACGAGCTTGCTCTTAAGTTGGCTGGACTTGATATTAACAAGACTGGAGGAGGTTCTCATCATCATCAT
CATCATGGTATGGCTAGCATGACTGGTGGACAGCAAATGGGTCGGGATCTGTACGACGATGACGATAAGG
ATCTCGCAACAATGGTCGACTCATCACGTCGTAAGTGGAATAAGGCAGGTCACGCAGTCAGAGCTATAGG
TCGGCTGAGCTCACCCGTGGTTTCCGAGCGGATGTACCCCGAGGACGGCGCCCTGAAGAGCGAGATCAAG
AAGGGGCTGAGGCTGAAGGACGGCGGCCACTACGCCGCCGAGGTCAAGACCACCTACAAGGCCAAGAAGC
CCGTGCAGCTGCCCGGCGCCTACATCGTGGACATCAAGTTGGACATCGTGTCCCACAACGAGGACTACAC
CATCGTGGAACAGTGCGAACGCGCCGAGGGCCGCCACTCCACCGGCGGCATGGACGAGCTGTACAAGGGA
GGTACAGGCGGGAGTCTGGTGAGCAAGGGCGAGGAGGATAACATGGCCATCATCAAGGAGTTCATGCGCT
TCAAGGTGCACATGGAGGGCTCCGTGAACGGCCACGAGTTCGAGATCGAGGGCGAGGGCGAGGGCCGCCC
CTACGAGGCCTTTCAGACCGCTAAGCTGAAGGTGACCAAGGGTGGCCCCCTGCCCTTCGCCTGGGACATC
CTGTCCCCTCAGTTCATGTACGGCTCCAAGGCCTACATTAAGCACCCAGCCGACATCCCCGACTACTTCA
AGCTGTCCTTCCCCGAGGGCTTCAGGTGGGAGCGCGTGATGAACTTCGAGGACGGCGGCATTATTCACGT
GAACCAGGACTCCTCCCTGCAGGACGGCGTATTCATCTACAAGGTGAAGCTGCGCGGCACCAACTTCCCC
CCCGACGGCCCCGTAATGCAGAAGAAGACCATGGGCTGGGAGGCTACGCGTGACGACCTGACTGAAGAGC
AGATCGCAGAATTTAAAGAGGCTTTCTCCCTATTTGACAAGGACGGGGATGGGACGATAACAACCAAGGA
GCTTGGGACGGTGTTCCGATCGCTGGGGCAGAACCCCACAGAAGCAGAGCTGCAGGACATGATCAATGAA
GTAGATGCCGACGGTGACGGCACATTCGACTTCCCTGAGTTCCTGACGATGATGGCAAGAAAAATGAATG
ACACAGACAGTGAAGAGGAAATTCGCGAAGCGTTCCGCGTGTTTGATAAGGACGGCAATGGCTACATCGG
CGCAGCAGAGCTTCGCCACGTGATGACAGACCTTGGAGAGAAGTTAACAGATGAGGAGGTTGATGAAATG
ATCAGGGTAGCAGACATCGATGGGGATGGTCAGGTAAACTACGAAGAGTTTGTACAAATGATGACAGCGA
AGTGAGAATTCAATCAACCTCTGGATTACAAAATTTGTGAAAGATTGACTGGTATTCTTAACTATGTTGC
TCCTTTTACGCTATGTGGATACGCTGCTTTAATGCCTTTGTATCATGCTATTGCTTCCCGTATGGCTTTC
ATTTTCTCCTCCTTGTATAAATCCTGGTTGCTGTCTCTTTATGAGGAGTTGTGGCCCGTTGTCAGGCAAC
GTGGCGTGGTGTGCACTGTGTTTGCTGACGCAACCCCCACTGGTTGGGGCATTGCCACCACCTGTCAGCT
CCTTTCCGGGACTTTCGCTTTCCCCCTCCCTATTGCCACGGCGGAACTCATCGCCGCCTGCCTTGCCCGC
TGCTGGACAGGGGCTCGGCTGTTGGGCACTGACAATTCCGTGGTGTTGTCGGGGAAATCATCGTCCTTTC
CTTGGCTGCTCGCCTGTGTTGCCACCTGGATTCTGCGCGGGACGTCCTTCTGCTACGTCCCTTCGGCCCT
CAATCCAGCGGACCTTCCTTCCCGCGGCCTGCTGCCGGCTCTGCGGCCTCTTCCGCGTCTTCGCCTTCGC
CCTCAGACGAGTCGGATCTCCCTTTGGGCCGCCTCCCCGCGCTTCGAGCAGACATGATAAGATACATTGA
TGAGTTTGGACAAACCACAACTAGAATGCAGTGAAAAAAATGCTTTATTTGTGAAATTTGTGATGCTATT
GCTTTATTTGTAACCATTATAAGCTGCAATAAACAAGTTAACAACAACAATTGCATTCATTTTATGTTTC
AGGTTCAGGGGGAGATGTGGGAGGTTTTTTAAAGCAAGTAAAACCTCTACAAATGTGGTAAAATCGATAA
GGATCTTCCTAGAGCATGGCTACGTAGATAAGTAGCATGGCGGGTTAATCATTAACTACAAGGAACCCCT
AGTGATGGAGTTGGCCACTCCCTCTCTGCGCGCTCGCTCGCTCACTGAGGCCGGGCGACCAAAGGTCGCC
CGACGCCCGGGCTTTGCCCGGGCGGCCTCAGTGAGCGAGCGAGCGCGCAGCCTTAATTAACCTAATTCAC
TGGCCGTCGTTTTACAACGTCGTGACTGGGAAAACCCTGGCGTTACCCAACTTAATCGCCTTGCAGCACA
TCCCCCTTTCGCCAGCTGGCGTAATAGCGAAGAGGCCCGCACCGATCGCCCTTCCCAACAGTTGCGCAGC
CTGAATGGCGAATGGG
[124 nt withheld, positions 3797-3920]
C
[91 nt withheld, positions 3922-4012]
A
[49 nt withheld, positions 4014-4062]
CCTTTGACGTTGGAGTCCACGTTCTTT
[37 nt withheld, positions 4090-4126]
ACCCTATCTCGGTCTATTCTTTTGATTTATAAGGGATTTTGCCGATTTCGGCCTATTGGTTAAAAAATGA
GCTGATTTAACAAAAATTTAACGCGAATTTTAACAAAATATTAACGCTTACAATTTAGGTGGCACTTTTC
GGGGAAATGTGCGCGGAACCCCTATTTGTTTATTTTTCTAAATACATTCAAATATGTATCCGCTCATGAG
ACAATAACCCTGATAAATGCTTCAATAATATTGAAAAAGGAAGAGTATGAGTATTCAACATTTCCGTGTC
GCCCTTATTCCCTTTTTTGCGGCATTTTGCCTTCCTGTTTTTGCTCACCCAGAAACGCTGGTGAAAGTAA
AAGATGCTGAAGATCAGTTGGGTGCACGAGTGGGTTACATCGAACTGGATCTCAACAGCGGTAAGATCCT
TGAGAGTTTTCGCCCCGAAGAACGTTTTCCAATGATGAGCACTTTTAAAGTTCTGCTATGTGGCGCGGTA
TTATCCCGTATTGACGCCGGGCAAGAGCAACTCGGTCGCCGCATACACTATTCTCAGAATGACTTGGTTG
AGTACTCACCAGTCACAGAAAAGCATCTTACGGATGGCATGACAGTAAGAGAATTATGCAGTGCTGCCAT
AACCATGAGTGATAACACTGCGGCCAACTTACTTCTGACAACGATCGGAGGACCGAAGGAGCTAACCGCT
TTTTTGCACAACATGGGGGATCATGTAACTCGCCTTGATCGTTGGGAACCGGAGCTGAATGAAGCCATAC
CAAACGACGAGCGTGACACCACGATGCCTGTAGCAATGGCAACAACGTTGCGCAAACTATTAACTGGCGA
ACTACTTACTCTAGCTTCCCGGCAACAATTAATAGACTGGATGGAGGCGGATAAAGTTGCAGGACCACTT
CTGCGCTCGGCCCTTCCGGCTGGCTGGTTTATTGCTGATAAATCTGGAGCCGGTGAGCGTGGGTCTCGCG
GTATCATTGCAGCACTGGGGCCAGATGGTAAGCCCTCCCGTATCGTAGTTATCTACACGACGGGGAGTCA
GGCAACTATGGATGAACGAAATAGACAGATCGCTGAGATAGGTGCCTCACTGATTAAGCATTGGTAACTG
TCAGACCAAGTTTACTCATATATACTTTAGATTGATTTAAAACTTCATTTTTAATTTAAAAGGATCTAGG
TGAAGATCCTTTTTGATAATCTCATGACCAAAATCCCTTAACGTGAGTTTTCGTTCCACTGAGCGTCAGA
CCCCGTAGAAAAGATCAAAGGATCTTCTTGAGATCCTTTTTTTCTGCGCGTAATCTGCTGCTTGCAAACA
AAAAAACCACCGCTACCAGCGGTGGTTTGTTTGCCGGATCAAGAGCTACCAACTCTTTTTCCGAAGGTAA
CTGGCTTCAGCAGAGCGCAGATACCAAATACTGTTCTTCTAGTGTAGCCGTAGTTAGGCCACCACTTCAA
GAACTCTGTAGCACCGCCTACATACCTCGCTCTGCTAATCCTGTTACCAGTGGCTGCTGCCAGTGGCGAT
AAGTCGTGTCTTACCGGGTTGGACTCAAGACGATAGTTACCGGATAAGGCGCAGCGGTCGGGCTGAACGG
GGGGTTCGTGCACACAGCCCAGCTTGGAGCGAACGACCTACACCGAACTGAGATACCTACAGCGTGAGCT
ATGAGAAAGCGCCACGCTTCCCGAAGGGAGAAAGGCGGACAGGTATCCGGTAAGCGGCAGGGTCGGAACA
GGAGAGCGCACGAGGGAGCTTCCAGGGGGAAACGCCTGGTATCTTTATAGTCCTGTCGGGTTTCGCCACC
TCTGACTTGAGCGTCGATTTTTGTGATGCTCGTCAGGGGGGCGGAGCCTATGGAAAAACGCCAGCAACGC
GGCCTTTTTACGGTTCCTGGCCTTTTGCTGGCCTTTTGCTCACATGTTCTTTCCTGCGTTATCCCCTGAT
TCTGTGGATAACCGTATTACCGCCTTTGAGTGAGCTGATACCGCTCGCCGCAGCCGAACGACCGAGCGCA
GCGAGTCAGTGAGCGAGGAAGCGGAAGAGCGCCCAATACGCAAACCGCCTCTCCCCGCGCGTTGGCCGAT
TCATTAATGCAGCTGGCACGACAGGTTTCCCGACTGGAAAGCGGGCAGTGAGCGCAACGCAATTAATGTG
AGTTAGCTCACTCATTAGGCACCCCAGGCTTTACACTTTATGCTTCCGGCTCGTATGTTGTGTGGAATTG
TGAGCGGATAACAATTTCACACAGGAAACAGCTATGACCATGATTACGCCAGATTTAATTAAGGCCTTAA
TTAGG
